>Addgene plasmid #247732 | YIplac211-Apl2-HaloTagx2 | addgene full sequence | sequence record 494803 | Addgene NGS Result
GCGCCCAATACGCAAACCGCCTCTCCCCGCGCGTTGGCCGATTCATTAATGCAGCTGGCACGACAGGTTT
CCCGACTGGAAAGCGGGCAGTGAGCGCAACGCAATTAATGTGAGTTAGCTCACTCATTAGGCACCCCAGG
CTTTACACTTTATGCTTCCGGCTCGTATGTTGTGTGGAATTGTGAGCGGATAACAATTTCACACAGGAAA
CAGCTATGACCATGATTACGCCAAGCTTGCATGCCTGCAGGTCGACTCTAGTCGATCCTTCCAACTTGAA
ACAATGTACTTTGTTGTTGACAGAATTAAAGGAATACGCAATGGAATATGAACCTGAGTTTGTTTCAAGA
GCTATTCAAGCTTTGTCCCAGTTGGGTATTAAATATGCACAAGAATCATTCGTCAGTAAAGTCTTGGATA
TTCTCCTAGAATTGTTAGAAAGACAAGACACAATAAAAGACGACTGCTGTATATCATTATGTGATTTATT
AAGACATTGCCCCGGAAACGATAAGATGGCCAAACAAGTTTGTGCAGTATTTAATACTTGGTCAAATCCA
GAGGTGTTATTACAATCAGATATTGCGAAGTGCAACTATGTCTGGTTGCTAGGACAGCATCCCAACAATT
TCTCAGATTTGGAGTCAAAAATCAATATTTTTATAGAGAACTTTGTTCAAGAGGAAGCTTTAACACAGAT
GTCTTTACTAATGACAATAGTCAGACTACATGCTACTTTAACGGGTAGTATGCTACAAAGCGTCCTAGAA
TTGGCCACACAACAGACACATGAATTAGATGTGCGAGATATGGCTATGATGTATTGGAGATGCCTTTCGA
TGCCAAATAATGAAAGTTTGGTTAATGATCTATGTCAAAATAAACTTCCAATGATCTCCAATACACTGGA
GAAGTTTTCACCAGAAGTGCTAGAGAAACTATTAATGGAATTGGGTACTATAAGTTCCATTTATTTCAAG
CCCGACTCAAATAGGAGAAAAGGCAAAAAGTATGTTCAAAATATAGTTAAAGGAAAACATATAGAGGAAT
TAGAAAGCATGGCAAAAAATGAAATTTCTAGCAAGGCTAACGATGATGTGCTATTGGATTTTGATGAAAG
AGATGATGTAACAAATACAAATGCAGGAATGCTGAATACTTTAACAACTTTAGGCGATTTGGATGATTTA
TTTGATTTCGGACCATCTGAGGATGCCACACAAATAAATACAAATGATACCAAGGCTGTACAAGGGTTGA
AGGAGCTGAAACTAGGTGGCGACTCAAACGGTATATCTTCTGGTGGTAAAAACAATCCCGATGTTTCGGG
CGGCAATATAGTGTCACAGGATCTCCTCGATTTATTCACGGATCCGGCTAGCGGAGGAAGTTCGGGGAGT
TCGATGGCAGAAATCGGTACTGGCTTTCCATTCGACCCCCATTATGTGGAAGTCCTGGGCGAGCGCATGC
ACTACGTCGATGTTGGTCCGCGCGATGGCACCCCTGTGCTGTTCCTGCACGGTAACCCGACCTCCTCCTA
CGTGTGGCGCAACATCATCCCGCATGTTGCACCGACCCATCGCTGCATTGCTCCAGACCTGATCGGTATG
GGCAAATCCGACAAACCAGACCTGGGTTATTTCTTCGACGACCACGTCCGCTTCATGGATGCCTTCATCG
AAGCCCTGGGTCTGGAAGAGGTCGTCCTGGTCATTCACGACTGGGGCTCCGCTCTGGGTTTCCACTGGGC
CAAGCGCAATCCAGAGCGCGTCAAAGGTATTGCATTTATGGAGTTCATCCGCCCTATCCCGACCTGGGAC
GAATGGCCAGAATTTGCCCGCGAGACCTTCCAGGCCTTCCGCACCACCGACGTCGGCCGCAAGCTGATCA
TCGATCAGAACGTTTTTATCGAGGGTACGCTGCCGATGGGTGTCGTCCGCCCGCTGACTGAAGTCGAGAT
GGACCATTACCGCGAGCCGTTCCTGAATCCTGTTGACCGCGAGCCACTGTGGCGCTTCCCAAACGAGCTG
CCAATCGCCGGTGAGCCAGCGAACATCGTCGCGCTGGTCGAAGAATACATGGACTGGCTGCACCAGTCCC
CTGTCCCGAAGCTGCTGTTCTGGGGCACCCCAGGCGTTCTGATCCCACCGGCCGAAGCCGCTCGCCTGGC
CAAAAGCCTGCCTAACTGCAAGGCTGTGGACATCGGCCCGGGTCTGAATCTGCTGCAAGAAGACAACCCG
GACCTGATCGGCAGCGAGATCGCGCGCTGGCTGTCGACGCTCGAGATTTCCGGCTCTAGCGGAGGAAGTT
CGGGGAGTTCGATGGCAGAAATCGGTACTGGCTTTCCATTCGACCCCCATTATGTGGAAGTCCTGGGCGA
GCGCATGCACTACGTCGATGTTGGTCCGCGCGATGGCACCCCTGTGCTGTTCCTGCACGGTAACCCGACC
TCCTCCTACGTGTGGCGCAACATCATCCCGCATGTTGCACCGACCCATCGCTGCATTGCTCCAGACCTGA
TCGGTATGGGCAAATCCGACAAACCAGACCTGGGTTATTTCTTCGACGACCACGTCCGCTTCATGGATGC
CTTCATCGAAGCCCTGGGTCTGGAAGAGGTCGTCCTGGTCATTCACGACTGGGGCTCCGCTCTGGGTTTC
CACTGGGCCAAGCGCAATCCAGAGCGCGTCAAAGGTATTGCATTTATGGAGTTCATCCGCCCTATCCCGA
CCTGGGACGAATGGCCAGAATTTGCCCGCGAGACCTTCCAGGCCTTCCGCACCACCGACGTCGGCCGCAA
GCTGATCATCGATCAGAACGTTTTTATCGAGGGTACGCTGCCGATGGGTGTCGTCCGCCCGCTGACTGAA
GTCGAGATGGACCATTACCGCGAGCCGTTCCTGAATCCTGTTGACCGCGAGCCACTGTGGCGCTTCCCAA
ACGAGCTGCCAATCGCCGGTGAGCCAGCGAACATCGTCGCGCTGGTCGAAGAATACATGGACTGGCTGCA
CCAGTCCCCTGTCCCGAAGCTGCTGTTCTGGGGCACCCCAGGCGTTCTGATCCCACCGGCCGAAGCCGCT
CGCCTGGCCAAAAGCCTGCCTAACTGCAAGGCTGTGGACATCGGCCCGGGTCTGAATCTGCTGCAAGAAG
ACAACCCGGACCTGATCGGCAGCGAGATCGCGCGCTGGCTGTCGACGCTCGAGATTTCCGGCTCTAGATA
AGCGGCCGCCTATAAACGTCCGTTGTAGTGAACTTAAGTATTATACCATACATATATACCCTTCGTATTA
ATTTTTCCTTTTTATTGTTGGGCTGTGTGTATATAATTTATGTACAAGAATGGATATATCAAAAAATCCT
TAAAAGATGTAAATCAAAAACATCAATCAACACAGCTTATTTTGTAGAGCTTTGTTTTTGACATAACTTT
TCAAGCTTGTTGATTTTTTCTAAAACAATTTTATCCCTTTCACCATCTAAATATTTCTCATCTGTTTGAT
AAAACAGGAGGCACGATTTCATTTCATCTCGTTGCTTATCACAAGTGGGAAAAACTTTCATTCCATTTGC
CTTAGCACAATCTGCCATTGCTTGAACAAAATTTGCACATTTTTTGTATGTTTCCGTCTTCAAGTTCTTG
CGAGCCTGTTGTTCTTCGCGAGGACTTAGCACCCATATAGGTACCGAGCTCGAATTCACTGGCCGTCGTT
TTACAACGTCGTGACTGGGAAAACCCTGGCGTTACCCAACTTAATCGCCTTGCAGCACATCCCCCTTTCG
CCAGCTGGCGTAATAGCGAAGAGGCCCGCACCGATCGCCCTTCCCAACAGTTGCGCAGCCTGAATGGCGA
ATGGCGCCTGATGCGGTATTTTCTCCTTACGCATCTGTGCGGTATTTCACACCGCATATGGTGCACTCTC
AGTACAATCTGCTCTGATGCCGCATAGTTAAGCCAGCCCCGACACCCGCCAACACCCGCTGACGCGCCCT
GACGGGCTTGTCTGCTCCCGGCATCCGCTTACAGACAAGCTGTGACCGTCTCCGGGAGCTGCATGTGTCA
GAGGTTTTCACCGTCATCACCGAAACGCGCGAGACGAAAGGGCGGGTAATAACTGATATAATTAAATTGA
AGCTCTAATTTGTGAGTTTAGTATACATGCATTTACTTATAATACAGTTTTTTAGTTTTGCTGGCCGCAT
CTTCTCAAATATGCTTCCCAGCCTGCTTTTCTGTAACGTTCACCCTCTACCTTAGCATCCCTTCCCTTTG
CAAATAGTCCTCTTCCAACAATAATAATGTCAGATCCTGTAGAGACCACATCATCCACGGTTCTATACTG
TTGACCCAATGCGTCTCCCTTGTCATCTAAACCCACACCGGGTGTCATAATCAACCAATCGTAACCTTCA
TCTCTTCCACCCATGTCTCTTTGAGCAATAAAGCCGATAACAAAATCTTTGTCGCTCTTCGCAATGTCAA
CAGTACCCTTAGTATATTCTCCAGTAGATAGGGAGCCCTTGCATGACAATTCTGCTAACATCAAAAGGCC
TCTAGGTTCCTTTGTTACTTCTTCTGCCGCCTGCTTCAAACCGCTAACAATACCTGGGCCCACCACACCG
TGTGCATTCGTAATGTCTGCCCATTCTGCTATTCTGTATACACCCGCAGAGTACTGCAATTTGACTGTAT
TACCAATGTCAGCAAATTTTCTGTCTTCGAAGAGTAAAAAATTGTACTTGGCGGATAATGCCTTTAGCGG
CTTAACTGTGCCCTCCATGGAAAAATCAGTCAAGATATCCACATGTGTTTTTAGTAAACAAATTTTGGGA
CCTAATGCTTCAACTAACTCCAGTAATTCCTTGGTGGTACGAACATCCAATGAAGCACACAAGTTTGTTT
GCTTTTCGTGCATGATATTAAATAGCTTGGCAGCAACAGGACTAGGATGAGTAGCAGCACGTTCCTTATA
TGTAGCTTTCGACATGATTTATCTTCGTTTCCTGCATGTTTTTGTTCTGTGCAGTTGGGTTAAGAATACT
GGGCAATTTCATGTTTCTTCAACACTACATATGCGTATATATACCAATCTAAGTCTGTGCTCCTTCCTTC
GTTCTTCCTTCTGTTCGGAGATTACCGAATCAAAAAAATTTCAAGGAAACCGAAATCAAAAAAAAGAATA
AAAAAAAAATGATGAATTGAAAAGCTGGCCTCGTGATACGCCTATTTTTATAGGTTAATGTCATGATAAT
AATGGTTTCTTAGACGTCAGGTGGCACTTTTCGGGGAAATGTGCGCGGAACCCCTATTTGTTTATTTTTC
TAAATACATTCAAATATGTATCCGCTCATGAGACAATAACCCTGATAAATGCTTCAATAATATTGAAAAA
GGAAGAGTATGAGTATTCAACATTTCCGTGTCGCCCTTATTCCCTTTTTTGCGGCATTTTGCCTTCCTGT
TTTTGCTCACCCAGAAACGCTGGTGAAAGTAAAAGATGCTGAAGATCAGTTGGGTGCACGAGTGGGTTAC
ATCGAACTGGATCTCAACAGCGGTAAGATCCTTGAGAGTTTTCGCCCCGAAGAACGTTTTCCAATGATGA
GCACTTTTAAAGTTCTGCTATGTGGCGCGGTATTATCCCGTATTGACGCCGGGCAAGAGCAACTCGGTCG
CCGCATACACTATTCTCAGAATGACTTGGTTGAGTACTCACCAGTCACAGAAAAGCATCTTACGGATGGC
ATGACAGTAAGAGAATTATGCAGTGCTGCCATAACCATGAGTGATAACACTGCGGCCAACTTACTTCTGA
CAACGATCGGAGGACCGAAGGAGCTAACCGCTTTTTTGCACAACATGGGGGATCATGTAACTCGCCTTGA
TCGTTGGGAACCGGAGCTGAATGAAGCCATACCAAACGACGAGCGTGACACCACGATGCCTGTAGCAATG
GCAACAACGTTGCGCAAACTATTAACTGGCGAACTACTTACTCTAGCTTCCCGGCAACAATTAATAGACT
GGATGGAGGCGGATAAAGTTGCAGGACCACTTCTGCGCTCGGCCCTTCCGGCTGGCTGGTTTATTGCTGA
TAAATCTGGAGCCGGTGAGCGTGGGTCTCGCGGTATCATTGCAGCACTGGGGCCAGATGGTAAGCCCTCC
CGTATCGTAGTTATCTACACGACGGGGAGTCAGGCAACTATGGATGAACGAAATAGACAGATCGCTGAGA
TAGGTGCCTCACTGATTAAGCATTGGTAACTGTCAGACCAAGTTTACTCATATATACTTTAGATTGATTT
AAAACTTCATTTTTAATTTAAAAGGATCTAGGTGAAGATCCTTTTTGATAATCTCATGACCAAAATCCCT
TAACGTGAGTTTTCGTTCCACTGAGCGTCAGACCCCGTAGAAAAGATCAAAGGATCTTCTTGAGATCCTT
TTTTTCTGCGCGTAATCTGCTGCTTGCAAACAAAAAAACCACCGCTACCAGCGGTGGTTTGTTTGCCGGA
TCAAGAGCTACCAACTCTTTTTCCGAAGGTAACTGGCTTCAGCAGAGCGCAGATACCAAATACTGTTCTT
CTAGTGTAGCCGTAGTTAGGCCACCACTTCAAGAACTCTGTAGCACCGCCTACATACCTCGCTCTGCTAA
TCCTGTTACCAGTGGCTGCTGCCAGTGGCGATAAGTCGTGTCTTACCGGGTTGGACTCAAGACGATAGTT
ACCGGATAAGGCGCAGCGGTCGGGCTGAACGGGGGGTTCGTGCACACAGCCCAGCTTGGAGCGAACGACC
TACACCGAACTGAGATACCTACAGCGTGAGCTATGAGAAAGCGCCACGCTTCCCGAAGGGAGAAAGGCGG
ACAGGTATCCGGTAAGCGGCAGGGTCGGAACAGGAGAGCGCACGAGGGAGCTTCCAGGGGGAAACGCCTG
GTATCTTTATAGTCCTGTCGGGTTTCGCCACCTCTGACTTGAGCGTCGATTTTTGTGATGCTCGTCAGGG
GGGCGGAGCCTATGGAAAAACGCCAGCAACGCGGCCTTTTTACGGTTCCTGGCCTTTTGCTGGCCTTTTG
CTCACATGTTCTTTCCTGCGTTATCCCCTGATTCTGTGGATAACCGTATTACCGCCTTTGAGTGAGCTGA
TACCGCTCGCCGCAGCCGAACGACCGAGCGCAGCGAGTCAGTGAGCGAGGAAGCGGAAGA
Features (pLannotate 1.2.2; 17 found; start..end, strand, type, name):
      1..93      +  CDS            lacI (fragment): lac repressor; lacI; The lac repressor binds to the lac operator to inhibit transcription in E. coli. This inhibition can be relieved by adding lactose or isopropyl-β-D-thiogalactopyranoside (IPTG).
    106..127     +  protein_bind   CAP binding site: CAP binding activates transcription in the presence of cAMP. E. coli catabolite activator protein
    142..172     +  promoter       lac promoter: promoter for the E. coli lac operon
    180..196     +  protein_bind   lac operator: The lac repressor binds to the lac operator to inhibit transcription in E. coli. This inhibition can be relieved by adding lactose or isopropyl-β-D-thiogalactopyranoside (IPTG). lac repressor encoded by lacI
    233..261     -  misc_feature   MCS (fragment): pUC18/19 multiple cloning site
    258..1367    +  CDS            APL2 (fragment): AP1B1_YEAST - Experimental evidence at protein level: Swiss-Prot protein existence level 1. Adaptins are components of the adaptor complexes which link clathrin to receptors in coated vesicles. Clathrin-associated protein complexes are believed to interact with the cytoplasmic tails of membrane proteins, leading to their selection and concentration. The AP-1 complex interacts directly with clathrin. From Saccharomyces cerevisiae (strain ATCC 204508 / S288c) (Baker's yeast).
   1404..2294    +  CDS            HaloTag®: modified bacterial dehalogenase that forms covalent bonds with chloroalkane derivatives
   2322..3212    +  CDS            HaloTag®: modified bacterial dehalogenase that forms covalent bonds with chloroalkane derivatives
   3400..3693    -  CDS            CMC1 (fragment): COXM1_YEAST - Experimental evidence at protein level: Swiss-Prot protein existence level 1. Required for mitochondrial cytochrome c oxidase (COX) assembly and respiration. Binds copper. May be involved in copper trafficking and distribution to mitochondrial COX and SOD1. From Saccharomyces cerevisiae (strain ATCC 204508 / S288c) (Baker's yeast).
   3694..3851    +  CDS            lacZα (fragment): LacZα fragment of β-galactosidase; lacZ fragment
   3857..3956    -  misc_feature   bom (fragment): basis of mobility region from pBR322
   4058..4093    -  CDS            rop (fragment): Rop protein, which maintains plasmids at low copy number; rop
   4182..4985    -  CDS            URA3: orotidine-5'-phosphate decarboxylase, required for uracil biosynthesis; S. cerevisiae URA3; yeast auxotrophic marker, counterselectable with 5-fluoroorotic acid (5-FOA)
   4986..5201    -  promoter       URA3 promoter: S. cerevisiae URA3
   5294..5398    +  promoter       AmpR promoter: bla
   5399..6259    +  CDS            AmpR: β-lactamase; bla; confers resistance to ampicillin, carbenicillin, and related antibiotics
   6430..7018    +  rep_origin     ori: high-copy-number ColE1/pMB1/pBR322/pUC origin of replication
