[The description below was written by a language model from this plasmid's Addgene catalogue record and pLannotate feature annotations shown in this document.]
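Description:
YIplac211-Apl2-HaloTagx2 is a yeast integrating plasmid built on the YIplac211 backbone and designed to tag the chromosomal APL2 gene of Saccharomyces cerevisiae with two tandem C-terminal HaloTags. As an integrative vector it has no annotated yeast replication origin or centromere, so it can persist in yeast only by recombining into the genome. In E. coli it is maintained through a high-copy ColE1/pUC-type origin and selected with ampicillin via the β-lactamase gene. The backbone also retains pUC-derived remnants (lac promoter and operator, lacZα and multiple cloning site fragments) that play no role in the yeast application.

The insert consists of a fragment from the 3′ portion of the APL2 coding sequence, which encodes the β-adaptin subunit of the clathrin-associated AP-1 adaptor complex. This fragment is followed on the same strand by two consecutive HaloTag coding sequences. Downstream lies genomic sequence that includes part of CMC1 on the opposite strand, presumably the region flanking the APL2 locus. These two yeast segments provide the homology for pop-in/pop-out gene replacement. Integration at APL2 is selected through the URA3 marker with its native promoter. A second recombination event that excises the vector is then selected on 5-fluoroorotic acid, which can leave a tagged allele with no plasmid sequence or marker behind. No heterologous promoter is annotated for the fusion, consistent with expression from the endogenous APL2 promoter after integration.

HaloTag is a modified dehalogenase that bonds covalently to chloroalkane ligands, so the resulting strain allows Apl2 to be labelled with such ligands, for example fluorescent dyes for imaging AP-1. The record does not state the specific experiments intended.
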