Addgene plasmid #247732: YIplac211-Apl2-HaloTagx2
Purpose: Insert a C-terminal 2xHaloTag at APL2 by popin-popout
Depositing lab: Benjamin Glick. Depositing organization: University of Chicago.
Backbone
  Vector backbone: YIplac211
  Vector type: Yeast Expression
Growth in bacteria
  Bacterial resistance: Ampicillin, 100 μg/mL
  Growth temperature: 37°C
  Growth strain: DH5alpha
  Copy number: High Copy
Gene/Insert
  Gene/Insert name: Apl2-HaloTagx2
  Species: S. cerevisiae (budding yeast)
  Cloning method: Restriction Enzyme; 5′ cloning site Unspecified (unknown if destroyed)
Terms and licenses: Academic/Nonprofit Terms; Industry Terms: Not Available to Industry
How to cite: YIplac211-Apl2-HaloTagx2 was a gift from Benjamin Glick (Addgene plasmid # 247732 ; http://n2t.net/addgene:247732 ; RRID:Addgene_247732)
